Addgene plasmid #137158: pAAV-nEF-ChRmine-mScarlet
Purpose: Viral expression of ChRmine-mScarlet
Depositing lab: Karl Deisseroth & INTRSECT 2.0 Project. Publication: Comprehensive Dual- and Triple-Feature Intersectional Single-Vector Delivery of Diverse Functional Payloads to Cells of Behaving Mammals. Fenno LE, Ramakrishnan C, Kim YS, Evans KE, Lo M, Vesuna S, Inoue M, Cheung KYM, Yuen E, Pichamoorthy N, Hong ASO, Deisseroth K. Neuron. 2020 Jun 20. pii: S0896-6273(20)30432-3. doi: 10.1016/j.neuron.2020.06.003. PubMed 32574559.
Backbone
  Vector backbone: AAV2-nEF-WPRE
  Backbone size w/o insert (bp): 4600
  Vector type: AAV
Growth in bacteria
  Bacterial resistance: Ampicillin, 100 μg/mL
  Growth temperature: 37°C
  Growth strain: NEB Stable
  Copy number: High Copy
Gene/Insert
  Gene/Insert name: ChRmine-p2a-mScarlet
  Species: Synthetic; Prokaryotic
  Insert size (bp): 1800
  Mutation: n/a
  Promoter: nEF
  Cloning method: Restriction Enzyme; 5′ cloning site BamHI (unknown if destroyed); 3′ cloning site EcoRI (unknown if destroyed)
  Sequencing primers: 5′ GACCCTGCTTGCTCAACTCT; 3′ GGGCCACAACTCCTCATAAA
Terms and licenses: Academic/Nonprofit Terms; Industry Terms: Not Available to Industry
How to cite: pAAV-nEF-ChRmine-mScarlet was a gift from Karl Deisseroth & INTRSECT 2.0 Project (Addgene plasmid # 137158 ; http://n2t.net/addgene:137158 ; RRID:Addgene_137158) For viral preps, please replace (Addgene plasmid # 137158) in the above sentence with: (Addgene viral prep # 137158-AAV8)
