[The description below was written by a language model from this plasmid's Addgene catalogue record, the feature table of its GenBank file and pLannotate feature annotations shown in this document.]
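Description:
pAAV-nEF-ChRmine-mScarlet is an AAV transfer plasmid of about 6.4 kb, built on an AAV2-nEF-WPRE backbone, for packaging a constitutive optogenetic expression cassette into recombinant adeno-associated virus. It is maintained in E. coli through a high-copy pUC/ColE1-type origin with ampicillin selection (β-lactamase under its own promoter), and it also carries an f1 phage origin. The use of a recombination-deficient growth strain fits the presence of the repeat-rich AAV2 inverted terminal repeats. These ITRs flank the cassette and define the DNA that is replicated and encapsidated when rep/cap and helper functions are supplied in trans. In the sequencing-derived annotation the left ITR is detected only as fragments, while the depositor's map shows both ITRs at full length.

Between the ITRs, the nEF promoter drives a single open reading frame preceded by a Kozak sequence. Automated annotation resolves this promoter as the human EF-1α core promoter joined to a truncated HTLV-1 LTR segment. The frame encodes ChRmine, a light-gated cation channelrhodopsin used for neuronal excitation, followed by a membrane trafficking signal derived from the Kir2.1 (KCNJ2) potassium channel, a short linker and a P2A peptide, then the red fluorescent protein mScarlet with an annotated ER export motif at its C-terminal end. Despite the plasmid name suggesting a fusion, ribosomal skipping at P2A should give the opsin and reporter as separate polypeptides, so mScarlet marks expressing cells rather than the channel itself. A WPRE boosts transcript stability and expression, and the hGH polyadenylation signal terminates the message. The depositor's "Exon 1–3" labels partition the coding sequence, but no recombinase sites are annotated. This suggests a recombinase-independent version related to the INTRSECT intersectional vectors, for viral delivery of ChRmine to mammalian cells.
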