LOCUS       Exported 6417 bp ds-DNA circular SYN 25-NOV-2019
DEFINITION  synthetic circular DNA
ACCESSION   .
VERSION     .
KEYWORDS    .
SOURCE      synthetic DNA construct
  ORGANISM  synthetic DNA construct
REFERENCE   1 (bases 1 to 6417)
  AUTHORS   Charu
  TITLE     Direct Submission
  JOURNAL   Exported Monday, Dec 2, 2019 from SnapGene Viewer 5.0.6
            https://www.snapgene.com
COMMENT     ORIGDB|GenBank
FEATURES             Location/Qualifiers
     source          1..6417
                     /organism="synthetic DNA construct"
                     /mol_type="other DNA"
     misc_feature    1..141
                     /label=L-ITR
                     /note="/vntifkey=21"
     promoter        156..701
                     /label=nEF promoter
                     /label=EF1\promoter
                     /note="/ApEinfo_fwdcolor=cyan"
                     /note="/ApEinfo_revcolor=green"
                     /note="/vntifkey=29"
     misc_feature    720..725
                     /label=kozak
     misc_feature    726..1652
                     /label=ChRmine
                     /label=E19
                     /note="/vntifkey=21"
     misc_feature    726..1060
                     /label=Exon 1
     misc_feature    1061..2008
                     /label=Exon 2
     misc_feature    1662..1721
                     /label=TS
                     /note="/vntifkey=21"
     misc_feature    1731..1739
                     /label=linker
                     /note="/vntifkey=21"
     misc_feature    1740..1796
                     /label=p2A
                     /note="/vntifkey=21"
     misc_feature    1794
                     /label=cleavage
                     /note="/vntifkey=21"
     misc_feature    1797..2519
                     /label=mScarlet
                     /note="/vntifkey=21"
     misc_feature    2009..2519
                     /label=Exon 3
     misc_feature    2079..2081
                     /label=E95
     enhancer        2493..2513
                     /label=ER export
                     /label=ER\export
                     /note="/vntifkey=9"
     misc_feature    2534..3142
                     /label=WPRE
                     /note="/vntifkey=21"
     polyA_signal    3162..3640
                     /label=hGH polyA
                     /label=hGH\polyA
                     /note="/vntifkey=25"
     misc_feature    3680..3820
                     /label=R-ITR
                     /note="/vntifkey=21"
     rep_origin      3912..4218
                     /direction=RIGHT
                     /label=f1 Origin
                     /label=f1\Origin
                     /note="/vntifkey=33"
     misc_feature    4737..5594
                     /label=AmpR
                     /note="/vntifkey=21"
     rep_origin      5745..6412
                     /direction=RIGHT
                     /label=pUC ori
                     /label=pUC\ori
                     /note="/vntifkey=33"
ORIGIN
        1 cctgcaggca gctgcgcgct cgctcgctca ctgaggccgc ccgggcaaag cccgggcgtc
       61 gggcgacctt tggtcgcccg gcctcagtga gcgagcgagc gcgcagagag ggagtggcca
      121 actccatcac taggggttcc tgcggccgca cgcgtaagga tctgcgatcg ctccggtgcc
      181 cgtcagtggg cagagcgcac atcgcccaca gtccccgaga agttgggggg aggggtcggc
      241 aattgaacgg gtgcctagag aaggtggcgc ggggtaaact gggaaagtga tgtcgtgtac
      301 tggctccgcc tttttcccga gggtggggga gaaccgtata taagtgcagt agtcgccgtg
      361 aacgttcttt ttcgcaacgg gtttgccgcc agaacacagc tgaagcttcg aggggctcgc
      421 atctctcctt cacgcgcccg ccgccctacc tgaggccgcc atccacgccg gttgagtcgc
      481 gttctgccgc ctcccgcctg tggtgcctcc tgaactgcgt ccgccgtcta ggtaagttta
      541 aagctcaggt cgagaccggg cctttgtccg gcgctccctt ggagcctacc tagactcagc
      601 cggctctcca cgctttgcct gaccctgctt gctcaactct acgtctttgt ttcgttttct
      661 gttctgcgcc gttacagatc caagctgtga ccggcgccta cggatccccg ggtaccggtg
      721 ccaccatggc acacgcacca ggcaccgacc agatgttcta cgtgggcaca atggacggct
      781 ggtatctgga taccaagctg aactccgtgg ccatcggcgc ccactggtct tgctttatcg
      841 tgctgacaat caccacattc tacctgggct atgagtcctg gacatctcgg ggccctagca
      901 agagaacctc cttttacgcc ggctatcagg aggagcagaa cctggccctg tttgtgaatt
      961 tctttgccat gctgagctac ttcggcaaga tcgtggccga cacactgggc cacaacttcg
     1021 gcgatgtggg ccccttcatc atcggcttcg gcaattacag gtatgccgac tacatgctga
     1081 cctgcccaat gctggtgtac gatctgctgt atcagctgag ggccccctat cgcgtgtctt
     1141 gtagcgccat catctttgcc atcctgatgt ctggcgtgct ggccgagttc tacgcagagg
     1201 gcgaccctag gctgaggaat ggcgcctacg cctggtatgg ctttggctgt ttctggttta
     1261 tcttcgccta ctctatcgtg atgagcatcg tggccaagca gtatagccgg ctggcccagc
     1321 tggcccagga tacaggcgcc gagcacagcc tgcacgtgct gaagttcgcc gtgtttacct
     1381 tctccatgct gtggattctg tttcccctgg tgtgggccat ctgccctaga ggcttcggct
     1441 ggatcgacga taactggaca gaggtggccc actgcgtgtg cgacatcgtg gccaagtcct
     1501 gttacggctt tgccctggcc cggttcagaa agacctatga tgaggagctg tttcggctgc
     1561 tggagcagct gggacacgac gaggatgagt tccagaagct ggagctggat atgaggctga
     1621 gcagcaatgg cgagcgcctg cggagactgt ctgcggccgc caagagcagg atcaccagcg
     1681 agggcgagta catccccctg gaccagatcg acatcaacgt gggcgcgccc ggctccggag
     1741 ccacgaactt ctctctgtta aagcaagcag gagacgtgga agaaaacccc ggtcccatgg
     1801 tgagcaaggg cgaggcagtg atcaaggagt tcatgcggtt caaggtgcac atggagggct
     1861 ccatgaacgg ccacgagttc gagatcgagg gcgagggcga gggccgcccc tacgagggca
     1921 cccagaccgc caagctgaag gtgaccaagg gtggccccct gcccttctcc tgggacatcc
     1981 tgtcccctca gttcatgtac ggctccaggg ccttcaccaa gcaccccgcc gacatccccg
     2041 actactataa gcagtccttc cccgagggct tcaagtggga gcgcgtgatg aacttcgagg
     2101 acggcggcgc cgtgaccgtg acccaggaca cctccctgga ggacggcacc ctgatctaca
     2161 aggtgaagct ccgcggcacc aacttccctc ctgacggccc cgtaatgcag aagaagacaa
     2221 tgggctggga agcgtccacc gagcggttgt accccgagga cggcgtgctg aagggcgaca
     2281 ttaagatggc cctgcgcctg aaggacggcg ggcgctacct ggcggacttc aagaccacct
     2341 acaaggccaa gaagcccgtg cagatgcccg gcgcctacaa cgtggaccgc aagttggaca
     2401 tcacctccca caacgaggac tacaccgtgg tggaacagta cgaacgctcc gagggccgcc
     2461 actccaccgg cggcatggac gagctgtaca agttctgcta cgagaacgag gtgtaatgag
     2521 aattcgatat caagcttatc gataatcaac ctctggatta caaaatttgt gaaagattga
     2581 ctggtattct taactatgtt gctcctttta cgctatgtgg atacgctgct ttaatgcctt
     2641 tgtatcatgc tattgcttcc cgtatggctt tcattttctc ctccttgtat aaatcctggt
     2701 tgctgtctct ttatgaggag ttgtggcccg ttgtcaggca acgtggcgtg gtgtgcactg
     2761 tgtttgctga cgcaaccccc actggttggg gcattgccac cacctgtcag ctcctttccg
     2821 ggactttcgc tttccccctc cctattgcca cggcggaact catcgccgcc tgccttgccc
     2881 gctgctggac aggggctcgg ctgttgggca ctgacaattc cgtggtgttg tcggggaaat
     2941 catcgtcctt tccttggctg ctcgcctatg ttgccacctg gattctgcgc gggacgtcct
     3001 tctgctacgt cccttcggcc ctcaatccag cggaccttcc ttcccgcggc ctgctgccgg
     3061 ctctgcggcc tcttccgcgt cttcgccttc gccctcagac gagtcggatc tccctttggg
     3121 ccgcctcccc gcatcgatac cgagcgctgc tcgagagatc tacgggtggc atccctgtga
     3181 cccctcccca gtgcctctcc tggccctgga agttgccact ccagtgccca ccagccttgt
     3241 cctaataaaa ttaagttgca tcattttgtc tgactaggtg tccttctata atattatggg
     3301 gtggaggggg gtggtatgga gcaaggggca agttgggaag acaacctgta gggcctgcgg
     3361 ggtctattgg gaaccaagct ggagtgcagt ggcacaatct tggctcactg caatctccgc
     3421 ctcctgggtt caagcgattc tcctgcctca gcctcccgag ttgttgggat tccaggcatg
     3481 catgaccagg ctcagctaat ttttgttttt ttggtagaga cggggtttca ccatattggc
     3541 caggctggtc tccaactcct aatctcaggt gatctaccca ccttggcctc ccaaattgct
     3601 gggattacag gcgtgaacca ctgctccctt ccctgtcctt ctgattttgt aggtaaccac
     3661 gtgcggaccg agcggccgca ggaaccccta gtgatggagt tggccactcc ctctctgcgc
     3721 gctcgctcgc tcactgaggc cgggcgacca aaggtcgccc gacgcccggg ctttgcccgg
     3781 gcggcctcag tgagcgagcg agcgcgcagc tgcctgcagg ggcgcctgat gcggtatttt
     3841 ctccttacgc atctgtgcgg tatttcacac cgcatannnn nnnnnnnnnn nnnnnnnnnn
     3901 nnnnnnnnnn nnnnnnnnnn nnnnnnnnnn nnnnnnnnnn nnnnnnnnnn nnnnnnnnnn
     3961 nnnnnnnnnn nnnnnnnnnn nnnnnnnnnn nnnnnnnnnn nnnnnnnnnn nnnnnnnncn
     4021 nnnnnnnnnn nnnnnnnnnn nnnnnnnnnn nnnnnnnnnn nnnnnnnnnn nnnnnnnnnn
     4081 nnnnnnnnnn nnnnnnnnnn nnnnnnnnnn nnnnnnnnnn nnnnnnnnnn nnnnnnnnnn
     4141 nnnnnnnnnn nnnnnnnnnn cctttgacgt tggagtccac gttctttnnn nnnnnnnnnn
     4201 nnnnnnnnnn nnnnnnnnnn nnnnacccta tctcgggcta ttcttttgat ttataaggga
     4261 ttttgccgat ttcggcctat tggttaaaaa atgagctgat ttaacaaaaa tttaacgcga
     4321 attttaacaa aatattaacg tttacaattt tatggtgcac tctcagtaca atctgctctg
     4381 atgccgcata gttaagccag ccccgacacc cgccaacacc cgctgacgcg ccctgacggg
     4441 cttgtctgct cccggcatcc gcttacagac aagctgtgac cgtctccggg agctgcatgt
     4501 gtcagaggtt ttcaccgtca tcaccgaaac gcgcgagacg aaagggcctc gtgatacgcc
     4561 tatttttata ggttaatgtc atgataataa tggtttctta gacgtcaggt ggcacttttc
     4621 ggggaaatgt gcgcggaacc cctatttgtt tatttttcta aatacattca aatatgtatc
     4681 cgctcatgag acaataaccc tgataaatgc ttcaataata ttgaaaaagg aagagtatga
     4741 gtattcaaca tttccgtgtc gcccttattc ccttttttgc ggcattttgc cttcctgttt
     4801 ttgctcaccc agaaacgctg gtgaaagtaa aagatgctga agatcagttg ggtgcacgag
     4861 tgggttacat cgaactggat ctcaacagcg gtaagatcct tgagagtttt cgccccgaag
     4921 aacgttttcc aatgatgagc acttttaaag ttctgctatg tggcgcggta ttatcccgta
     4981 ttgacgccgg gcaagagcaa ctcggtcgcc gcatacacta ttctcagaat gacttggttg
     5041 agtactcacc agtcacagaa aagcatctta cggatggcat gacagtaaga gaattatgca
     5101 gtgctgccat aaccatgagt gataacactg cggccaactt acttctgaca acgatcggag
     5161 gaccgaagga gctaaccgct tttttgcaca acatggggga tcatgtaact cgccttgatc
     5221 gttgggaacc ggagctgaat gaagccatac caaacgacga gcgtgacacc acgatgcctg
     5281 tagcaatggc aacaacgttg cgcaaactat taactggcga actacttact ctagcttccc
     5341 ggcaacaatt aatagactgg atggaggcgg ataaagttgc aggaccactt ctgcgctcgg
     5401 cccttccggc tggctggttt attgctgata aatctggagc cggtgagcgt gggtctcgcg
     5461 gtatcattgc agcactgggg ccagatggta agccctcccg tatcgtagtt atctacacga
     5521 cggggagtca ggcaactatg gatgaacgaa atagacagat cgctgagata ggtgcctcac
     5581 tgattaagca ttggtaactg tcagaccaag tttactcata tatactttag attgatttaa
     5641 aacttcattt ttaatttaaa aggatctagg tgaagatcct ttttgataat ctcatgacca
     5701 aaatccctta acgtgagttt tcgttccact gagcgtcaga ccccgtagaa aagatcaaag
     5761 gatcttcttg agatcctttt tttctgcgcg taatctgctg cttgcaaaca aaaaaaccac
     5821 cgctaccagc ggtggtttgt ttgccggatc aagagctacc aactcttttt ccgaaggtaa
     5881 ctggcttcag cagagcgcag ataccaaata ctgtccttct agtgtagccg tagttaggcc
     5941 accacttcaa gaactctgta gcaccgccta catacctcgc tctgctaatc ctgttaccag
     6001 tggctgctgc cagtggcgat aagtcgtgtc ttaccgggtt ggactcaaga cgatagttac
     6061 cggataaggc gcagcggtcg ggctgaacgg ggggttcgtg cacacagccc agcttggagc
     6121 gaacgaccta caccgaactg agatacctac agcgtgagct atgagaaagc gccacgcttc
     6181 ccgaagggag aaaggcggac aggtatccgg taagcggcag ggtcggaaca ggagagcgca
     6241 cgagggagct tccaggggga aacgcctggt atctttatag tcctgtcggg tttcgccacc
     6301 tctgacttga gcgtcgattt ttgtgatgct cgtcaggggg gcggagccta tggaaaaacg
     6361 ccagcaacgc ggccttttta cggttcctgg ccttttgctg gccttttgct cacatgt
//
