Features (pLannotate 1.2.2; 18 found; start..end, strand, type, name):
     12..39      +  repeat_region  AAV2 ITR (fragment): inverted terminal repeat of adeno-associated virus serotype 2 inverted
     64..95      +  repeat_region  AAV2 ITR (fragment): inverted terminal repeat of adeno-associated virus serotype 2 inverted
    177..388     +  promoter       EF-1α core promoter: core promoter for human elongation factor EF-1α
    401..669     +  LTR            5' LTR (truncated): truncated 5' long terminal repeat (LTR) from human T-cell leukemia virus (HTLV) type 1
   1651..1713    +  CDS            KCNJ2 (fragment): KCNJ2_HUMAN - Also known as IRK1. Experimental evidence at protein level: Swiss-Prot protein existence level 1. Probably participates in establishing action potential waveform and excitability of neuronal and muscle tissues. Inward rectifier potassium channels are characterized by a greater tendency to allow potassium to flow into the cell rather than out of it. Their voltage dependence is regulated by the concentration of extracellular potassium; as external potassium is raised, the voltage range of the channel opening shifts to more positive voltages. The inward rectification is mainly due t
   1729..1784    +  CDS            P2A (fragment): 2A peptide from porcine teschovirus-1 polyprotein Eukaryotic ribosomes fail to insert a peptide bond between the Gly and Pro residues, yielding separate polypeptides.
   1786..2481    +  CDS            mScarlet: mScarlet is a basic (constitutively fluorescent) red fluorescent protein published in 2016, derived from synthetic construct. It has moderate acid sensitivity.
   2509..2533    +  misc_feature   MCS (fragment): pBluescript multiple cloning site
   2533..3121    +  misc_feature   WPRE: woodchuck hepatitis virus posttranscriptional regulatory element
   3153..3629    +  polyA_signal   hGH poly(A) signal: human growth hormone polyadenylation signal
   3669..3809    +  repeat_region  AAV2 ITR: inverted terminal repeat of adeno-associated virus serotype 2 inverted
   3814..3865    -  misc_feature   bom (fragment): basis of mobility region from pBR322
   3884..4339    +  rep_origin     f1 ori (sequence partly withheld): f1 bacteriophage origin of replication; arrow indicates direction of (+) strand synthesis
   4340..4389    -  misc_feature   bom (fragment): basis of mobility region from pBR322
   4491..4526    -  CDS            rop (fragment): Rop protein, which maintains plasmids at low copy number; rop
   4621..4725    +  promoter       AmpR promoter: bla
   4726..5586    +  CDS            AmpR: β-lactamase; bla; confers resistance to ampicillin, carbenicillin, and related antibiotics
   5757..6345    +  rep_origin     ori: high-copy-number ColE1/pMB1/pBR322/pUC origin of replication
>Addgene plasmid #137158 | pAAV-nEF-ChRmine-mScarlet | addgene full sequence | sequence record 272773 | Addgene NGS Result
CCTGCAGGCAGCTGCGCGCTCGCTCGCTCACTGAGGCCGCCCGGGCGTCGGGCGMCCKWYGSYCGGGCGG
CCTCAGTGAGCGAGCGAGCGCGCAGAGAGGGAGTGGCCAACTCCATCACTAGGGGTTCCTGCGGCCGCAC
GCGTAAGGATCTGCGATCGCTCCGGTGCCCGTCAGTGGGCAGAGCGCACATCGCCCACAGTCCCCGAGAA
GTTGGGGGGAGGGGTCGGCAATTGAACGGGTGCCTAGAGAAGGTGGCGCGGGGTAAACTGGGAAAGTGAT
GTCGTGTACTGGCTCCGCCTTTTTCCCGAGGGTGGGGGAGAACCGTATATAAGTGCAGTAGTCGCCGTGA
ACGTTCTTTTTCGCAACGGGTTTGCCGCCAGAACACAGCTGAAGCTTCGAGGGGCTCGCATCTCTCCTTC
ACGCGCCCGCCGCCCTACCTGAGGCCGCCATCCACGCCGGTTGAGTCGCGTTCTGCCGCCTCCCGCCTGT
GGTGCCTCCTGAACTGCGTCCGCCGTCTAGGTAAGTTTAAAGCTCAGGTCGAGACCGGGCCTTTGTCCGG
CGCTCCCTTGGAGCCTACCTAGACTCAGCCGGCTCTCCACGCTTTGCCTGACCCTGCTTGCTCAACTCTA
CGTCTTTGTTTCGTTTTCTGTTCTGCGCCGTTACAGATCCAAGCTGTGACCGGCGCCTACGGATCCCCGG
GTACCGGTGCCACCATGGCACACGCACCAGGCACCGACCAGATGTTCTACGTGGGCACAATGGACGGCTG
GTATCTGGATACCAAGCTGAACTCCGTGGCCATCGGCGCCCACTGGTCTTGCTTTATCGTGCTGACAATC
ACCACATTCTACCTGGGCTATGAGTCCTGGACATCTCGGGGCCCTAGCAAGAGAACCTCCTTTTACGCCG
GCTATCAGGAGGAGCAGAACCTGGCCCTGTTTGTGAATTTCTTTGCCATGCTGAGCTACTTCGGCAAGAT
CGTGGCCGACACACTGGGCCACAACTTCGGCGATGTGGGCCCCTTCATCATCGGCTTCGGCAATTACAGG
TATGCCGACTACATGCTGACCTGCCCAATGCTGGTGTACGATCTGCTGTATCAGCTGAGGGCCCCCTATC
GCGTGTCTTGTAGCGCCATCATCTTTGCCATCCTGATGTCTGGCGTGCTGGCCGAGTTCTACGCAGAGGG
CGACCCTAGGCTGAGGAATGGCGCCTACGCCTGGTATGGCTTTGGCTGTTTCTGGTTTATCTTCGCCTAC
TCTATCGTGATGAGCATCGTGGCCAAGCAGTATAGCCGGCTGGCCCAGCTGGCCCAGGATACAGGCGCCG
AGCACAGCCTGCACGTGCTGAAGTTCGCCGTGTTTACCTTCTCCATGCTGTGGATTCTGTTTCCCCTGGT
GTGGGCCATCTGCCCTAGAGGCTTCGGCTGGATCGACGATAACTGGACAGAGGTGGCCCACTGCGTGTGC
GACATCGTGGCCAAGTCCTGTTACGGCTTTGCCCTGGCCCGGTTCAGAAAGACCTATGATGAGGAGCTGT
TTCGGCTGCTGGAGCAGCTGGGACACGACGAGGATGAGTTCCAGAAGCTGGAGCTGGATATGAGGCTGAG
CAGCAATGGCGAGCGCCTGCGGAGACTGTCTGCGGCCGCCAAGAGCAGGATCACCAGCGAGGGCGAGTAC
ATCCCCCTGGACCAGATCGACATCAACGTGGGCGCGCCCGGCTCCGGAGCCACGAACTTCTCTCTGTTAA
AGCAAGCAGGAGACGTGGAAGAAAACCCCGGTCCCATGGTGAGCAAGGGCGAGGCAGTGATCAAGGAGTT
CATGCGGTTCAAGGTGCACATGGAGGGCTCCATGAACGGCCACGAGTTCGAGATCGAGGGCGAGGGCGAG
GGCCGCCCCTACGAGGGCACCCAGACCGCCAAGCTGAAGGTGACCAAGGGTGGCCCCCTGCCCTTCTCCT
GGGACATCCTGTCCCCTCAGTTCATGTACGGCTCCAGGGCCTTCACCAAGCACCCCGCCGACATCCCCGA
CTACTATAAGCAGTCCTTCCCCGAGGGCTTCAAGTGGGAGCGCGTGATGAACTTCGAGGACGGCGGCGCC
GTGACCGTGACCCAGGACACCTCCCTGGAGGACGGCACCCTGATCTACAAGGTGAAGCTCCGCGGCACCA
ACTTCCCTCCTGACGGCCCCGTAATGCAGAAGAAGACAATGGGCTGGGAAGCGTCCACCGAGCGGTTGTA
CCCCGAGGACGGCGTGCTGAAGGGCGACATTAAGATGGCCCTGCGCCTGAAGGACGGCGGGCGCTACCTG
GCGGACTTCAAGACCACCTACAAGGCCAAGAAGCCCGTGCAGATGCCCGGCGCCTACAACGTGGACCGCA
AGTTGGACATCACCTCCCACAACGAGGACTACACCGTGGTGGAACAGTACGAACGCTCCGAGGGCCGCCA
CTCCACCGGCGGCATGGACGAGCTGTACAAGTTCTGCTACGAGAACGAGGTGTAATGAGAATTCGATATC
AAGCTTATCGATAATCAACCTCTGGATTACAAAATTTGTGAAAGATTGACTGGTATTCTTAACTATGTTG
CTCCTTTTACGCTATGTGGATACGCTGCTTTAATGCCTTTGTATCATGCTATTGCTTCCCGTATGGCTTT
CATTTTCTCCTCCTTGTATAAATCCTGGTTGCTGTCTCTTTATGAGGAGTTGTGGCCCGTTGTCAGGCAA
CGTGGCGTGGTGTGCACTGTGTTTGCTGACGCAACCCCCACTGGTTGGGGCATTGCCACCACCTGTCAGC
TCCTTTCCGGGACTTTCGCTTTCCCCCTCCCTATTGCCACGGCGGAACTCATCGCCGCCTGCCTTGCCCG
CTGCTGGACAGGGGCTCGGCTGTTGGGCACTGACAATTCCGTGGTGTTGTCGGGGAAATCATCGTCCTTT
CCTTGGCTGCTCGCCTATGTTGCCACCTGGATTCTGCGCGGGACGTCCTTCTGCTACGTCCCTTCGGCCC
TCAATCCAGCGGACCTTCCTTCCCGCGGCCTGCTGCCGGCTCTGCGGCCTCTTCCGCGTCTTCGCCTTCG
CCCTCAGACGAGTCGGATCTCCCTTTGGGCCGCCTCCCCGCATCGATACCGAGCGCTGCTCGAGAGATCT
ACGGGTGGCATCCCTGTGACCCCTCCCCAGTGCCTCTCCTGGCCCTGGAAGTTGCCACTCCAGTGCCCAC
CAGCCTTGTCCTAATAAAATTAAGTTGCATCATTTTGTCTGACTAGGTGTCCTTCTATAATATTATGGGG
TGGAGGGGGGTGGTATGGAGCAAGGGGCAAGTTGGGAAGACAACCTGTAGGGCCTGCGGGGTCTATTGGG
AACCAAGCTGGAGTGCAGTGGCACAATCTTGGCTCACTGCAATCTCCGCCTCCTGGGTTCAAGCGATTCT
CCTGCCTCAGCCTCCCGAGTTGTTGGGATTCCAGGCATGCATGACCAGGCTCAGCTAATTTTTGTTTTTT
TGGTAGAGACGGGGTTTCACCATATTGGCCAGGCTGGTCTCCAACTCCTAATCTCAGGTGATCTACCCAC
CTTGGCCTCCCAAATTGCTGGGATTACAGGCGTGAACCACTGCTCCCTTCCCTGTCCTTCTGATTTTGTA
GGTAACCACGTGCGGACCGAGCGGCCGCAGGAACCCCTAGTGATGGAGTTGGCCACTCCCTCTCTGCGCG
CTCGCTCGCTCACTGAGGCCGGGCGACCAAAGGTCGCCCGACGCCCGGGCTTTGCCCGGGCGGCCTCAGT
GAGCGAGCGAGCGCGCAGCTGCCTGCAGGGGCGCCTGATGCGGTATTTTCTCCTTACGCATCTGTGCGGT
ATTTCACACCGCATA
[95 nt withheld, positions 3866-3960]
T
[46 nt withheld, positions 3962-4007]
C
[141 nt withheld, positions 4009-4149]
CCTTTGACGTTGGAGTCCACGTTCTTT
[37 nt withheld, positions 4177-4213]
ACTCTATCTCGGGCTATTCTTTTGATTTATAAGGGATTTTGCCGATTTCGGTCTATTGGTTAAAAAATGA
GCTGATTTAACAAAAATTTAACGCGAATTTTAACAAAATATTAACGTTTACAATTTTATGGTGCACTCTC
AGTACAATCTGCTCTGATGCCGCATAGTTAAGCCAGCCCCGACACCCGCCAACACCCGCTGACGCGCCCT
GACGGGCTTGTCTGCTCCCGGCATCCGCTTACAGACAAGCTGTGACCGTCTCCGGGAGCTGCATGTGTCA
GAGGTTTTCACCGTCATCACCGAAACGCGCGAGACGAAAGGGCCTCGTGATACGCCTATTTTTATAGGTT
AATGTCATGATAATAATGGTTTCTTAGACGTCAGGTGGCACTTTTCGGGGAAATGTGCGCGGAACCCCTA
TTTGTTTATTTTTCTAAATACATTCAAATATGTATCCGCTCATGAGACAATAACCCTGATAAATGCTTCA
ATAATATTGAAAAAGGAAGAGTATGAGTATTCAACATTTCCGTGTCGCCCTTATTCCCTTTTTTGCGGCA
TTTTGCCTTCCTGTTTTTGCTCACCCAGAAACGCTGGTGAAAGTAAAAGATGCTGAAGATCAGTTGGGTG
CACGAGTGGGTTACATCGAACTGGATCTCAACAGCGGTAAGATCCTTGAGAGTTTTCGCCCCGAAGAACG
TTTTCCAATGATGAGCACTTTTAAAGTTCTGCTATGTGGCGCGGTATTATCCCGTATTGACGCCGGGCAA
GAGCAACTCGGTCGCCGCATACACTATTCTCAGAATGACTTGGTTGAGTACTCACCAGTCACAGAAAAGC
ATCTTACGGATGGCATGACAGTAAGAGAATTATGCAGTGCTGCCATAACCATGAGTGATAACACTGCGGC
CAACTTACTTCTGACAACGATCGGAGGACCGAAGGAGCTAACCGCTTTTTTGCACAACATGGGGGATCAT
GTAACTCGCCTTGATCGTTGGGAACCGGAGCTGAATGAAGCCATACCAAACGACGAGCGTGACACCACGA
TGCCTGTAGCAATGGCAACAACGTTGCGCAAACTATTAACTGGCGAACTACTTACTCTAGCTTCCCGGCA
ACAATTAATAGACTGGATGGAGGCGGATAAAGTTGCAGGACCACTTCTGCGCTCGGCCCTTCCGGCTGGC
TGGTTTATTGCTGATAAATCTGGAGCCGGTGAGCGTGGGTCTCGCGGTATCATTGCAGCACTGGGGCCAG
ATGGTAAGCCCTCCCGTATCGTAGTTATCTACACGACGGGGAGTCAGGCAACTATGGATGAACGAAATAG
ACAGATCGCTGAGATAGGTGCCTCACTGATTAAGCATTGGTAACTGTCAGACCAAGTTTACTCATATATA
CTTTAGATTGATTTAAAACTTCATTTTTAATTTAAAAGGATCTAGGTGAAGATCCTTTTTGATAATCTCA
TGACCAAAATCCCTTAACGTGAGTTTTCGTTCCACTGAGCGTCAGACCCCGTAGAAAAGATCAAAGGATC
TTCTTGAGATCCTTTTTTTCTGCGCGTAATCTGCTGCTTGCAAACAAAAAAACCACCGCTACCAGCGGTG
GTTTGTTTGCCGGATCAAGAGCTACCAACTCTTTTTCCGAAGGTAACTGGCTTCAGCAGAGCGCAGATAC
CAAATACTGTTCTTCTAGTGTAGCCGTAGTTAGGCCACCACTTCAAGAACTCTGTAGCACCGCCTACATA
CCTCGCTCTGCTAATCCTGTTACCAGTGGCTGCTGCCAGTGGCGATAAGTCGTGTCTTACCGGGTTGGAC
TCAAGACGATAGTTACCGGATAAGGCGCAGCGGTCGGGCTGAACGGGGGGTTCGTGCACACAGCCCAGCT
TGGAGCGAACGACCTACACCGAACTGAGATACCTACAGCGTGAGCTATGAGAAAGCGCCACGCTTCCCGA
AGGGAGAAAGGCGGACAGGTATCCGGTAAGCGGCAGGGTCGGAACAGGAGAGCGCACGAGGGAGCTTCCA
GGGGGAAACGCCTGGTATCTTTATAGTCCTGTCGGGTTTCGCCACCTCTGACTTGAGCGTCGATTTTTGT
GATGCTCGTCAGGGGGGCGGAGCCTATGGAAAAACGCCAGCAACGCGGCCTTTTTACGGTTCCTGGCCTT
TTGCTGGCCTTTTGCTCACATGT
