>Addgene plasmid #137158 | pAAV-nEF-ChRmine-mScarlet | depositor partial sequence | sequence record 265004 | Promoter through WPRE
AAGGATCTGCGATCGCTCCGGTGCCCGTCAGTGGGCAGAGCGCACATCGCCCACAGTCCCCGAGAAGTTG
GGGGGAGGGGTCGGCAATTGAACGGGTGCCTAGAGAAGGTGGCGCGGGGTAAACTGGGAAAGTGATGTCG
TGTACTGGCTCCGCCTTTTTCCCGAGGGTGGGGGAGAACCGTATATAAGTGCAGTAGTCGCCGTGAACGT
TCTTTTTCGCAACGGGTTTGCCGCCAGAACACAGCTGAAGCTTCGAGGGGCTCGCATCTCTCCTTCACGC
GCCCGCCGCCCTACCTGAGGCCGCCATCCACGCCGGTTGAGTCGCGTTCTGCCGCCTCCCGCCTGTGGTG
CCTCCTGAACTGCGTCCGCCGTCTAGGTAAGTTTAAAGCTCAGGTCGAGACCGGGCCTTTGTCCGGCGCT
CCCTTGGAGCCTACCTAGACTCAGCCGGCTCTCCACGCTTTGCCTGACCCTGCTTGCTCAACTCTACGTC
TTTGTTTCGTTTTCTGTTCTGCGCCGTTACAGATCCAAGCTGTGACCGGCGCCTACGGATCCCCGGGTAC
CGGTGCCACCATGGCACACGCACCAGGCACCGACCAGATGTTCTACGTGGGCACAATGGACGGCTGGTAT
CTGGATACCAAGCTGAACTCCGTGGCCATCGGCGCCCACTGGTCTTGCTTTATCGTGCTGACAATCACCA
CATTCTACCTGGGCTATGAGTCCTGGACATCTCGGGGCCCTAGCAAGAGAACCTCCTTTTACGCCGGCTA
TCAGGAGGAGCAGAACCTGGCCCTGTTTGTGAATTTCTTTGCCATGCTGAGCTACTTCGGCAAGATCGTG
GCCGACACACTGGGCCACAACTTCGGCGATGTGGGCCCCTTCATCATCGGCTTCGGCAATTACAGGTATG
CCGACTACATGCTGACCTGCCCAATGCTGGTGTACGATCTGCTGTATCAGCTGAGGGCCCCCTATCGCGT
GTCTTGTAGCGCCATCATCTTTGCCATCCTGATGTCTGGCGTGCTGGCCGAGTTCTACGCAGAGGGCGAC
CCTAGGCTGAGGAATGGCGCCTACGCCTGGTATGGCTTTGGCTGTTTCTGGTTTATCTTCGCCTACTCTA
TCGTGATGAGCATCGTGGCCAAGCAGTATAGCCGGCTGGCCCAGCTGGCCCAGGATACAGGCGCCGAGCA
CAGCCTGCACGTGCTGAAGTTCGCCGTGTTTACCTTCTCCATGCTGTGGATTCTGTTTCCCCTGGTGTGG
GCCATCTGCCCTAGAGGCTTCGGCTGGATCGACGATAACTGGACAGAGGTGGCCCACTGCGTGTGCGACA
TCGTGGCCAAGTCCTGTTACGGCTTTGCCCTGGCCCGGTTCAGAAAGACCTATGATGAGGAGCTGTTTCG
GCTGCTGGAGCAGCTGGGACACGACGAGGATGAGTTCCAGAAGCTGGAGCTGGATATGAGGCTGAGCAGC
AATGGCGAGCGCCTGCGGAGACTGTCTGCGGCCGCCAAGAGCAGGATCACCAGCGAGGGCGAGTACATCC
CCCTGGACCAGATCGACATCAACGTGGGCGCGCCCGGCTCCGGAGCCACGAACTTCTCTCTGTTAAAGCA
AGCAGGAGACGTGGAAGAAAACCCCGGTCCCATGGTGAGCAAGGGCGAGGCAGTGATCAAGGAGTTCATG
CGGTTCAAGGTGCACATGGAGGGCTCCATGAACGGCCACGAGTTCGAGATCGAGGGCGAGGGCGAGGGCC
GCCCCTACGAGGGCACCCAGACCGCCAAGCTGAAGGTGACCAAGGGTGGCCCCCTGCCCTTCTCCTGGGA
CATCCTGTCCCCTCAGTTCATGTACGGCTCCAGGGCCTTCACCAAGCACCCCGCCGACATCCCCGACTAC
TATAAGCAGTCCTTCCCCGAGGGCTTCAAGTGGGAGCGCGTGATGAACTTCGAGGACGGCGGCGCCGTGA
CCGTGACCCAGGACACCTCCCTGGAGGACGGCACCCTGATCTACAAGGTGAAGCTCCGCGGCACCAACTT
CCCTCCTGACGGCCCCGTAATGCAGAAGAAGACAATGGGCTGGGAAGCGTCCACCGAGCGGTTGTACCCC
GAGGACGGCGTGCTGAAGGGCGACATTAAGATGGCCCTGCGCCTGAAGGACGGCGGGCGCTACCTGGCGG
ACTTCAAGACCACCTACAAGGCCAAGAAGCCCGTGCAGATGCCCGGCGCCTACAACGTGGACCGCAAGTT
GGACATCACCTCCCACAACGAGGACTACACCGTGGTGGAACAGTACGAACGCTCCGAGGGCCGCCACTCC
ACCGGCGGCATGGACGAGCTGTACAAGTTCTGCTACGAGAACGAGGTGTAATGAGAATTCGATATCAAGC
TTATCGATAATCAACCTCTGGATTACAAAATTTGTGAAAGATTGACTGGTATTCTTAACTATGTTGCTCC
TTTTACGCTATGTGGATACGCTGCTTTAATGCCTTTGTATCATGCTATTGCTTCCCGTATGGCTTTCATT
TTCTCCTCCTTGTATAAATCCTGGTTGCTGTCTCTTTATGAGGAGTTGTGGCCCGTTGTCAGGCAACGTG
GCGTGGTGTGCACTGTGTTTGCTGACGCAACCCCCACTGGTTGGGGCATTGCCACCACCTGTCAGCTCCT
TTCCGGGACTTTCGCTTTCCCCCTCCCTATTGCCACGGCGGAACTCATCGCCGCCTGCCTTGCCCGCTGC
TGGACAGGGGCTCGGCTGTTGGGCACTGACAATTCCGTGGTGTTGTCGGGGAAATCATCGTCCTTTCCTT
GGCTGCTCGCCTATGTTGCCACCTGGATTCTGCGCGGGACGTCCTTCTGCTACGTCCCTTCGGCCCTCAA
TCCAGCGGACCTTCCTTCCCGCGGCCTGCTGCCGGCTCTGCGGCCTCTTCCGCGTCTTCGCCTTCGCCCT
CAGACGAGTCGGATCTCCCTTTGGGCCGCCTCCCCGCATCGATACCG
